Addgene plasmid #185325: ApoE4_mCh-SspB (pBS1143)
Purpose: For the mammalian expression of the human protein ApoE4 attached to SspB for light inducible binding to iLID scaffolds. Systems like this can be used to induce condensate formation
Depositing lab: Pamela Silver. Depositing organization: Harvard Medical School. Publication: Natural and Designed Proteins Inspired by Extremotolerant Organisms Can Form Condensates and Attenuate Apoptosis in Human Cells. Veling MT, Nguyen DT, Thadani NN, Oster ME, Rollins NJ, Brock KP, Bethel NP, Lim S, Baker D, Way JC, Marks DS, Chang RL, Silver PA. ACS Synth Biol. 2022 Mar 18;11(3):1292-1302. doi: 10.1021/acssynbio.1c00572. Epub 2022 Feb 18. PubMed 35176859.
Backbone
  Vector backbone: YK 02 mCh SspB
  Vector type: Mammalian Expression
Growth in bacteria
  Bacterial resistance: Ampicillin, 100 μg/mL
  Growth temperature: 37°C
  Growth strain: DH5alpha
  Copy number: High Copy
Gene/Insert
  Gene/Insert name: ApoE4
  Species: H. sapiens (human)
  Insert size (bp): 954
  Cloning method: Gibson Cloning
Terms and licenses: Academic/Nonprofit Terms; Industry Terms: Not Available to Industry
Depositor comments: This plasmid encodes a protein fused to SspB. SspB will bind to iLID upon exposure to blue light. We used it to test for light inducible condensate formations using a scaffold protein (FTH1) bound to iLID which was expressed off a separate plasmid (see pBS1042 for the scaffold protein).
How to cite: ApoE4_mCh-SspB (pBS1143) was a gift from Pamela Silver (Addgene plasmid # 185325 ; http://n2t.net/addgene:185325 ; RRID:Addgene_185325)
