[The description below was written by a language model from this plasmid's Addgene catalogue record and pLannotate feature annotations shown in this document.]
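Description:
ApoE4_mCh-SspB (pBS1143) is a 6,959 bp mammalian expression plasmid built on the YK 02 mCh SspB backbone. It is designed to produce human apolipoprotein E4 as a fusion to mCherry and SspB. It is maintained in E. coli through a high-copy ColE1/pUC-type origin and an ampicillin resistance gene (β-lactamase) driven by its own promoter. An f1 origin is also annotated. A second marker cassette places the Sh ble bleomycin/Zeocin resistance gene under tandem SV40 early and EM7 promoters, followed by an SV40 polyadenylation signal. In principle this arrangement allows selection in both mammalian cells and bacteria, although the catalogue lists only ampicillin for propagation.

The expression unit uses the human CMV immediate-early enhancer and promoter, followed by a T7 promoter. Downstream, the ApoE4 coding sequence (a 954 bp insert introduced by Gibson cloning) is followed on the same strand by mCherry and then an SspB fragment, and the unit ends with the bovine growth hormone polyadenylation signal. The automated annotation matches the SspB segment to the Haemophilus influenzae protein. It also flags a few short fragments, such as a truncated HIV-1 LTR piece and lac-region remnants, which appear to be backbone residue rather than functional elements.

SspB binds iLID when cells are exposed to blue light, so the red-fluorescent ApoE4 fusion can be recruited on demand to an iLID-tagged partner. The depositors paired it with an iLID-fused FTH1 scaffold protein expressed from a separate plasmid to test whether the fused protein drives light-inducible condensate formation in human cells, with mCherry providing the imaging readout.
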