Features (pLannotate 1.2.2; 23 found; start..end, strand, type, name):
     19..71      -  misc_feature   bom (fragment): basis of mobility region from pBR322
    226..605     +  enhancer       CMV enhancer: human cytomegalovirus immediate early enhancer
    606..809     +  promoter       CMV promoter: human cytomegalovirus (CMV) immediate early promoter
    805..838     +  LTR            5' LTR (truncated) (fragment): truncated 5' long terminal repeat (LTR) from HIV-1
    854..872     +  promoter       T7 promoter: promoter for bacteriophage T7 RNA polymerase
    896..1846    +  CDS            APOE: APOE_HUMAN - Experimental evidence at protein level: Swiss-Prot protein existence level 1. (Microbial infection) Through its interaction with HCV envelope glycoprotein E2, participates in the attachment of HCV to HSPGs and other receptors (LDLr, VLDLr, and SR-B1) on the cell surface and to the assembly, maturation and infectivity of HCV viral particles (PubMed:25122793, PubMed:29695434). This interaction is probably promoted via the up-regulation of cellular autophagy by the virus (PubMed:29695434). From Homo sapiens (Human).
   1871..2578    +  CDS            mCherry: mCherry is a basic (constitutively fluorescent) red fluorescent protein published in 2004, derived from Discosoma sp.. It is reported to be a very rapidly-maturing monomer with low acid sensitivity.
   2609..2938    +  CDS            sspB (fragment): SSPB_HAEIN - Experimental evidence at protein level: Swiss-Prot protein existence level 1. Also stimulates degradation of the N-terminus of RseA (residues 1-108, alone or in complex with sigma-E) by ClpX-ClpP in a non-ssrA-mediated fashion. From Haemophilus influenzae (strain ATCC 51907 / DSM 11121 / KW20 / Rd).
   2964..3188    +  polyA_signal   bGH poly(A) signal: bovine growth hormone polyadenylation signal
   3192..3213    +  promoter       SV40 promoter (fragment): SV40 enhancer and early promoter
   3234..3662    +  rep_origin     f1 ori (sequence partly withheld): f1 bacteriophage origin of replication; arrow indicates direction of (+) strand synthesis
   3676..4005    +  promoter       SV40 promoter: SV40 enhancer and early promoter
   4053..4100    +  promoter       EM7 promoter: synthetic bacterial promoter&nbsp
   4119..4493    +  CDS            BleoR: antibiotic-binding protein; Sh ble from Streptoalloteichus hindustanus; confers resistance to bleomycin, phleomycin, and Zeocin™
   4503..4628    +  CDS            ble (fragment): BLE_KLEPN - Experimental evidence at protein level: Swiss-Prot protein existence level 1. Binding protein with a strong affinity to the bleomycin family of antibiotics. Binds to CL990; an antimitotic-antibiotic compound. From Klebsiella pneumoniae.
   4623..4744    +  polyA_signal   SV40 poly(A) signal: SV40 polyadenylation signal
   4817..4833    -  protein_bind   lac operator: The lac repressor binds to the lac operator to inhibit transcription in E. coli. This inhibition can be relieved by adding lactose or isopropyl-β-D-thiogalactopyranoside (IPTG). lac repressor encoded by lacI
   4841..4871    -  promoter       lac promoter: promoter for the E. coli lac operon
   4886..4907    -  protein_bind   CAP binding site: CAP binding activates transcription in the presence of cAMP. E. coli catabolite activator protein
   4920..5012    -  CDS            lacI (fragment): lac repressor; lacI; The lac repressor binds to the lac operator to inhibit transcription in E. coli. This inhibition can be relieved by adding lactose or isopropyl-β-D-thiogalactopyranoside (IPTG).
   5195..5783    -  rep_origin     ori: high-copy-number ColE1/pMB1/pBR322/pUC origin of replication
   5954..6814    -  CDS            AmpR: β-lactamase; bla; confers resistance to ampicillin, carbenicillin, and related antibiotics
   6815..6919    -  promoter       AmpR promoter: bla
>Addgene plasmid #185325 | ApoE4_mCh-SspB (pBS1143) | addgene full sequence | sequence record 363995 | Addgene NGS Result
GGAGATCTCCCGATCCCCTATGGTGCACTCTCAGTACAATCTGCTCTGATGCCGCATAGTTAAGCCAGTA
TCTGCTCCCTGCTTGTGTGTTGGAGGTCGCTGAGTAGTGCGCGAGCAAAATTTAAGCTACAACAAGGCAA
GGCTTGACCGACAATTGCATGAAGAATCTGCTTAGGGTTAGGCGTTTTGCGCTGCTTCGCGATGTACGGG
CCAGATATACGCGTTGACATTGATTATTGACTAGTTATTAATAGTAATCAATTACGGGGTCATTAGTTCA
TAGCCCATATATGGAGTTCCGCGTTACATAACTTACGGTAAATGGCCCGCCTGGCTGACCGCCCAACGAC
CCCCGCCCATTGACGTCAATAATGACGTATGTTCCCATAGTAACGCCAATAGGGACTTTCCATTGACGTC
AATGGGTGGAGTATTTACGGTAAACTGCCCACTTGGCAGTACATCAAGTGTATCATATGCCAAGTACGCC
CCCTATTGACGTCAATGACGGTAAATGGCCCGCCTGGCATTATGCCCAGTACATGACCTTATGGGACTTT
CCTACTTGGCAGTACATCTACGTATTAGTCATCGCTATTACCATGGTGATGCGGTTTTGGCAGTACATCA
ATGGGCGTGGATAGCGGTTTGACTCACGGGGATTTCCAAGTCTCCACCCCATTGACGTCAATGGGAGTTT
GTTTTGGCACCAAAATCAACGGGACTTTCCAAAATGTCGTAACAACTCCGCCCCATTGACGCAAATGGGC
GGTAGGCGTGTACGGTGGGAGGTCTATATAAGCAGAGCTCTCTGGCTAACTAGAGAACCCACTGCTTACT
GGCTTATCGAAATTAATACGACTCACTATAGGGAGACCCAAGCTGGCTAGCCACCATGAAAGTGTTATGG
GCAGCATTGTTGGTGACATTTTTAGCTGGGTGCCAGGCCAAAGTGGAACAAGCAGTGGAAACAGAACCTG
AACCTGAACTGAGACAGCAGACCGAATGGCAAAGTGGCCAGAGATGGGAACTGGCCCTGGGGAGATTTTG
GGACTATCTGAGATGGGTGCAGACCCTGAGCGAGCAGGTGCAGGAGGAGCTCCTGAGCTCTCAGGTGACA
CAGGAACTGAGAGCCCTGATGGACGAGACTATGAAGGAACTGAAGGCCTACAAATCTGAGCTGGAAGAGC
AGCTGACCCCCGTGGCTGAAGAGACCCGCGCTCGCTTGTCCAAAGAGCTCCAGGCCGCCCAGGCCCGGCT
GGGTGCCGATATGGAGGACGTCCGCGGCCGCCTGGTCCAGTACCGCGGGGAAGTGCAGGCTATGCTGGGG
CAGTCTACAGAGGAGCTCCGGGTCAGACTGGCCTCTCACCTGCGGAAGCTGAGGAAGAGGTTGCTCCGCG
ACGCCGACGACCTCCAGAAGCGCCTGGCTGTGTACCAGGCCGGCGCCCGGGAAGGCGCCGAGCGCGGACT
CTCCGCTATCAGGGAGCGGCTCGGCCCTCTGGTTGAACAGGGCAGAGTCAGGGCTGCCACTGTGGGGAGC
CTCGCCGGACAGCCCCTCCAGGAGAGAGCCCAGGCCTGGGGCGAGCGCCTGCGAGCTAGAATGGAGGAGA
TGGGGTCCAGAACCCGCGACCGCCTGGACGAAGTGAAGGAGCAGGTGGCCGAGGTGCGTGCCAAACTGGA
GGAACAGGCCCAGCAGATCCGCCTCCAGGCTGAGGCCTTCCAGGCCAGACTGAAGAGCTGGTTTGAGCCT
CTTGTGGAGGATATGCAGCGGCAGTGGGCCGGGCTGGTCGAGAAGGTGCAGGCCGCCGTGGGCACTTCCG
CCGCCCCTGTCCCCAGCGACAACCATTCCGGAGGCGGCGGATCCGGCGGAATGGTGTCTAAAGGCGAGGA
GGATAACATGGCTATAATCAAGGAATTTATGAGGTTCAAGGTGCATATGGAGGGATCTGTGAACGGTCAC
GAGTTCGAAATCGAGGGCGAAGGCGAGGGGCGACCCTATGAAGGGACACAGACGGCCAAACTGAAGGTGA
CCAAGGGTGGCCCCCTGCCTTTCGCCTGGGACATCCTGTCACCCCAGTTTATGTACGGCTCTAAGGCTTA
CGTTAAGCACCCTGCCGATATTCCGGACTACTTGAAACTGAGCTTCCCTGAAGGGTTCAAGTGGGAACGG
GTAATGAATTTTGAGGATGGCGGTGTAGTCACAGTTACCCAGGACAGCTCTCTTCAGGACGGAGAATTTA
TCTATAAGGTTAAACTTCGGGGCACTAACTTCCCATCAGACGGCCCCGTGATGCAGAAGAAAACTATGGG
CTGGGAAGCCAGCTCAGAACGCATGTATCCCGAGGACGGAGCACTGAAGGGAGAAATCAAGCAGCGACTC
AAGCTGAAGGATGGGGGACATTATGATGCTGAGGTCAAAACCACCTATAAGGCCAAGAAACCCGTTCAGC
TTCCTGGGGCATACAACGTGAATATCAAACTGGATATTACATCCCATAACGAAGACTATACCATCGTGGA
ACAGTACGAGCGGGCTGAGGGCAGACATAGCACAGGGGGCATGGATGAATTGTACAAGGCGGCCGGATCC
GGTGGTACCTCTGGAGGTAGCTCCCCGAAACGCCCTAAGCTGCTGCGTGAATATTACGATTGGCTGGTTG
ATAACAGCTTTACCCCATATCTGGTGGTGGATGCCACATACCTGGGCGTGAACGTGCCCGTGGAGTATGT
GAAAGACGGTCAGATCGTGCTGAATCTGTCTGCAAGTGCGACCGGCAACCTGCAACTGACAAATGATTTT
ATCCAGTTCAACGCCCGCTTTAAGGGCGTGTCTCGTGAACTGTATATCCCGATGGGTGCCGCTCTGGCCA
TTTACGCTCGCGAGAACGGCGATGGTGTGATGTTCGAACCAGAAGAAATCTATGACGAGCTGAATATTGG
TTAAACCCGCTGATCAGCCTCGACTGTGCCTTCTAGTTGCCAGCCATCTGTTGTTTGCCCCTCCCCCGTG
CCTTCCTTGACCCTGGAAGGTGCCACTCCCACTGTCCTTTCCTAATAAAATGAGGAAATTGCATCGCATT
GTCTGAGTAGGTGTCATTCTATTCTGGGGGGTGGGGTGGGGCAGGACAGCAAGGGGGAGGATTGGGAAGA
CAATAGCAGGCATGCTGGGGATGCGGTGGGCTCTATGGCTTCTGAGGCGGAAAGAACCAGCTGGGGCTCT
AGGGGGTATCCCC
[124 nt withheld, positions 3234-3357]
C
[91 nt withheld, positions 3359-3449]
A
[49 nt withheld, positions 3451-3499]
CCTTTGACGTTGGAGTCCACGTTCTTT
[37 nt withheld, positions 3527-3563]
ACCCTATCTCGGTCTATTCTTTTGATTTATAAGGGATTTTGCCGATTTCGGCCTATTGGTTAAAAAATGA
GCTGATTTAACAAAAATTTAACGCGAATTAATTCTGTGGAATGTGTGTCAGTTAGGGTGTGGAAAGTCCC
CAGGCTCCCCAGCAGGCAGAAGTATGCAAAGCATGCATCTCAATTAGTCAGCAACCAGGTGTGGAAAGTC
CCCAGGCTCCCCAGCAGGCAGAAGTATGCAAAGCATGCATCTCAATTAGTCAGCAACCATAGTCCCGCCC
CTAACTCCGCCCATCCCGCCCCTAACTCCGCCCAGTTCCGCCCATTCTCCGCCCCATGGCTGACTAATTT
TTTTTATTTATGCAGAGGCCGAGGCCGCCTCTGCCTCTGAGCTATTCCAGAAGTAGTGAGGAGGCTTTTT
TGGAGGCCTAGGCTTTTGCAAAAAGCTCCCGGGAGCTTGTATATCCATTTTCGGATCTGATCAGCACGTG
TTGACAATTAATCATCGGCATAGTATATCGGCATAGTATAATACGACAAGGTGAGGAACTAAACCATGGC
CAAGTTGACCAGTGCCGTTCCGGTGCTCACCGCGCGCGACGTCGCCGGAGCGGTCGAGTTCTGGACCGAC
CGGCTCGGGTTCTCCCGGGACTTCGTGGAGGACGACTTCGCCGGTGTGGTCCGGGACGACGTGACCCTGT
TCATCAGCGCGGTCCAGGACCAGGTGGTGCCGGACAACACCCTGGCCTGGGTGTGGGTGCGCGGCCTGGA
CGAGCTGTACGCCGAGTGGTCGGAGGTCGTGTCCACGAACTTCCGGGACGCCTCCGGGCCGGCCATGACC
GAGATCGGCGAGCAGCCGTGGGGGCGGGAGTTCGCCCTGCGCGACCCGGCCGGCAACTGCGTGCACTTCG
TGGCCGAGGAGCAGGACTGACACGTGCTACGAGATTTCGATTCCACCGCCGCCTTCTATGAAAGGTTGGG
CTTCGGAATCGTTTTCCGGGACGCCGGCTGGATGATCCTCCAGCGCGGGGATCTCATGCTGGAGTTCTTC
GCCCACCCCAACTTGTTTATTGCAGCTTATAATGGTTACAAATAAAGCAATAGCATCACAAATTTCACAA
ATAAAGCATTTTTTTCACTGCATTCTAGTTGTGGTTTGTCCAAACTCATCAATGTATCTTATCATGTCTG
TATACCGTCGACCTCTAGCTAGAGCTTGGCGTAATCATGGTCATAGCTGTTTCCTGTGTGAAATTGTTAT
CCGCTCACAATTCCACACAACATACGAGCCGGAAGCATAAAGTGTAAAGCCTGGGGTGCCTAATGAGTGA
GCTAACTTACATTAATTGCGTTGCGCTCACTGCCCGCTTTCCAGTCGGGAAACCTGTCGTGCCAGCTGCA
TTAATGAATCGGCCAACGCGCGGGGAGAGGCGGTTTGCGTATTGGGCGCTCTTCCGCTTCCTCGCTCACT
GACTCGCTGCGCTCGGTCGTTCGGCTGCGGCGAGCGGTATCAGCTCACTCAAAGGCGGTAATACGGTTAT
CCACAGAATCAGGGGATAACGCAGGAAAGAACATGTGAGCAAAAGGCCAGCAAAAGGCCAGGAACCGTAA
AAAGGCCGCGTTGCTGGCGTTTTTCCATAGGCTCCGCCCCCCTGACGAGCATCACAAAAATCGACGCTCA
AGTCAGAGGTGGCGAAACCCGACAGGACTATAAAGATACCAGGCGTTTCCCCCTGGAAGCTCCCTCGTGC
GCTCTCCTGTTCCGACCCTGCCGCTTACCGGATACCTGTCCGCCTTTCTCCCTTCGGGAAGCGTGGCGCT
TTCTCATAGCTCACGCTGTAGGTATCTCAGTTCGGTGTAGGTCGTTCGCTCCAAGCTGGGCTGTGTGCAC
GAACCCCCCGTTCAGCCCGACCGCTGCGCCTTATCCGGTAACTATCGTCTTGAGTCCAACCCGGTAAGAC
ACGACTTATCGCCACTGGCAGCAGCCACTGGTAACAGGATTAGCAGAGCGAGGTATGTAGGCGGTGCTAC
AGAGTTCTTGAAGTGGTGGCCTAACTACGGCTACACTAGAAGAACAGTATTTGGTATCTGCGCTCTGCTG
AAGCCAGTTACCTTCGGAAAAAGAGTTGGTAGCTCTTGATCCGGCAAACAAACCACCGCTGGTAGCGGTG
GTTTTTTTGTTTGCAAGCAGCAGATTACGCGCAGAAAAAAAGGATCTCAAGAAGATCCTTTGATCTTTTC
TACGGGGTCTGACGCTCAGTGGAACGAAAACTCACGTTAAGGGATTTTGGTCATGAGATTATCAAAAAGG
ATCTTCACCTAGATCCTTTTAAATTAAAAATGAAGTTTTAAATCAATCTAAAGTATATATGAGTAAACTT
GGTCTGACAGTTACCAATGCTTAATCAGTGAGGCACCTATCTCAGCGATCTGTCTATTTCGTTCATCCAT
AGTTGCCTGACTCCCCGTCGTGTAGATAACTACGATACGGGAGGGCTTACCATCTGGCCCCAGTGCTGCA
ATGATACCGCGAGACCCACGCTCACCGGCTCCAGATTTATCAGCAATAAACCAGCCAGCCGGAAGGGCCG
AGCGCAGAAGTGGTCCTGCAACTTTATCCGCCTCCATCCAGTCTATTAATTGTTGCCGGGAAGCTAGAGT
AAGTAGTTCGCCAGTTAATAGTTTGCGCAACGTTGTTGCCATTGCTACAGGCATCGTGGTGTCACGCTCG
TCGTTTGGTATGGCTTCATTCAGCTCCGGTTCCCAACGATCAAGGCGAGTTACATGATCCCCCATGTTGT
GCAAAAAAGCGGTTAGCTCCTTCGGTCCTCCGATCGTTGTCAGAAGTAAGTTGGCCGCAGTGTTATCACT
CATGGTTATGGCAGCACTGCATAATTCTCTTACTGTCATGCCATCCGTAAGATGCTTTTCTGTGACTGGT
GAGTACTCAACCAAGTCATTCTGAGAATAGTGTATGCGGCGACCGAGTTGCTCTTGCCCGGCGTCAATAC
GGGATAATACCGCGCCACATAGCAGAACTTTAAAAGTGCTCATCATTGGAAAACGTTCTTCGGGGCGAAA
ACTCTCAAGGATCTTACCGCTGTTGAGATCCAGTTCGATGTAACCCACTCGTGCACCCAACTGATCTTCA
GCATCTTTTACTTTCACCAGCGTTTCTGGGTGAGCAAAAACAGGAAGGCAAAATGCCGCAAAAAAGGGAA
TAAGGGCGACACGGAAATGTTGAATACTCATACTCTTCCTTTTTCAATATTATTGAAGCATTTATCAGGG
TTATTGTCTCATGAGCGGATACATATTTGAATGTATTTAGAAAAATAAACAAATAGGGGTTCCGCGCACA
TTTCCCCGAAAAGTGCCACCTGACGTCGACGGATCG
